>Addgene plasmid #138782 | pPD692 ZF55i | addgene full sequence | sequence record 320269 | Addgene NGS Result
GACGGATCGGGAGATCTCCCGATCCCCTATGGTGCACTCTCAGTACAATCTGCTCTGATGCCGCATAGTT
AAGCCAGTATCTGCTCCCTGCTTGTGTGTTGGAGGTCGCTGAGTAGTGCGCGAGCAAAATTTAAGCTACA
ACAAGGCAAGGCTTGACCGACAATTGCATGAAGAATCTGCTTAGGGTTAGGCGTTTTGCGCTGCTTCGCG
ATGTACGGGCCAGATATACGCGTTGACATTGATTATTGACTAGTTATTAATAGTAATCAATTACGGGGTC
ATTAGTTCATAGCCCATATATGGAGTTCCGCGTTACATAACTTACGGTAAATGGCCCGCCTGGCTGACCG
CCCAACGACCCCCGCCCATTGACGTCAATAATGACGTATGTTCCCATAGTAACGCCAATAGGGACTTTCC
ATTGACGTCAATGGGTGGAGTATTTACGGTAAACTGCCCACTTGGCAGTACATCAAGTGTATCATATGCC
AAGTACGCCCCCTATTGACGTCAATGACGGTAAATGGCCCGCCTGGCATTATGCCCAGTACATGACCTTA
TGGGACTTTCCTACTTGGCAGTACATCTACGTATTAGTCATCGCTATTACCATGGTGATGCGGTTTTGGC
AGTACATCAATGGGCGTGGATAGCGGTTTGACTCACGGGGATTTCCAAGTCTCCACCCCATTGACGTCAA
TGGGAGTTTGTTTTGGCACCAAAATCAACGGGACTTTCCAAAATGTCGTAACAACTCCGCCCCATTGACG
CAAATGGGCGGTAGGCGTGTACGGTGGGAGGTCTATATAAGCAGAGCTCTCTGGCTAACTAGAGAACCCA
CTGCTTACTGGCTTATCGAAATTAATACGACTCACTATAGGGAGTCCCAAGCTGGCTAGCGCCACCATGG
ATTATAAGGATCACGATGGCGACTACAAGGACCACGATATTGACTACAAAGACGATGACGATAAAATGGC
TCCTAAGAAAAAGCGCAAAGTCGGTATCCATGGCGTTCCCGGATCCTCTGGCTCTTCAGGTACCGGTGGA
GCTAGACCCGGGGAGCGCCCCTTCCAGTGTCGCATTTGCATGCGGAACTTTTCGGATGAATCTACTTTGA
GAAGACATACCCGTACTCATACCGGTGAAAAACCGTTTCAGTGTCGGATCTGTATGCGAAATTTCTCCAT
GAAACATCATTTGGGTAGACATCTACGTACGCACACCGGCGAGAAGCCATTCCAATGCCGAATATGCATG
CGCAACTTCAGTAGATCAGATCATTTGTCTTTGCACCTAAAAACCCACCTGAGAGGATCTTAAGCGGCCG
CTCGAGTCTAGAGGGCCCGTTTAAACCCGCTGATCAGCCTCGACTGTGCCTTCTAGTTGCCAGCCATCTG
TTGTTTGCCCCTCCCCCGTGCCTTCCTTGACCCTGGAAGGTGCCACTCCCACTGTCCTTTCCTAATAAAA
TGAGGAAATTGCATCGCATTGTCTGAGTAGGTGTCATTCTATTCTGGGGGGTGGGGTGGGGCAGGACAGC
AAGGGGGAGGATTGGGAAGTCAATAGCAGGCATGCTGGGGATGCGGTGGGCTCTATGGCTTCTGAGGCGG
AAAGAACCAGCTGGGGCTCTAGGGGGTATCCCC
[124 nt withheld, positions 1644-1767]
C
[91 nt withheld, positions 1769-1859]
A
[49 nt withheld, positions 1861-1909]
CCTTTGACGTTGGAGTCCACGTTCTTT
[37 nt withheld, positions 1937-1973]
ACCCTATCTCGGTCTATTCTTTTGATTTATAAGGGATTTTGCCGATTTCGGCCTATTGGTTAAAAAATGA
GCTGATTTAACAAAAATTTAACGCGAATTAATTCTGTGGAATGTGTGTCAGTTAGGCTCAATTAGTCAGC
AACCATAGTCCCGCCCCTAACTCCGCCCATCCCGCCCCTAACTCCGCCCAGTTCCGCCCATTCTCCGCCC
CATGGCTGACTAATTTTTTTTATTTATGCAGAGGCCGAGGCCGCCTCTGCCTCTGAGCTATTCCAGAAGT
AGTGAGGAGGCTTTTTTGGAGGCCTAGGCTTTTGCAAAAAGCTCCCGGGAGCTTGTATATCCATTTTCGG
AGGTTGGGCTTCGGAATCGTTTTCCGGGACGCCGGCTGGATGATCCTCCAGCGCGGGGATCTCATGCTGG
AGTTCTTCGCCCACCCCAACTTGTTTATTGCAGCTTATAATGGTTACAAATAAAGCAATAGCATCACAAA
TTTCACAAATAAAGCATTTTTTTCACTGCATTCTAGTTGTGGTTTGTCCAAACTCATCAATGTATCTTAT
CATGTCTGTATACCGTCGACCTCTAGCTAGAGCTTGGCGTAATCATGGTCATAGCTGTTTCCTGTGTGAA
ATTGTTATCCGCTCACAATTCCACACAACATACGAGCCGGAAGCATAAAGTGTAAAGCCTGGGGTGCCTA
ATGAGTGAGCTAACTCACATTAATTGCGTTGCGCTCACTGCCCGCTTTCCAGTCGGGAAACCTGTCGTGC
CAGCTGCATTAATGAATCGGCCAACGCGCGGGGAGAGGCGGTTTGCGTATTGGGCGCTCTTCCGCTTCCT
CGCTCACTGACTCGCTGCGCTCGGTCGTTCGGCTGCGGCGAGCGGTATCAGCTCACTCAAAGGCGGTAAT
ACGGTTATCCACAGAATCAGGGGATAACGCAGGAAAGAACATGTGAGCAAAAGGCCAGCAAAAGGCCAGG
AACCGTAAAAAGGCCGCGTTGCTGGCGTTTTTCCATAGGCTCCGCCCCCCTGACGAGCATCACAAAAATC
GACGCTCAAGTCAGAGGTGGCGAAACCCGACAGGACTATAAAGATACCAGGCGTTTCCCCCTGGAAGCTC
CCTCGTGCGCTCTCCTGTTCCGACCCTGCCGCTTACCGGATACCTGTCCGCCTTTCTCCCTTCGGGAAGC
GTGGCGCTTTCTCATAGCTCACGCTGTAGGTATCTCAGTTCGGTGTAGGTCGTTCGCTCCAAGCTGGGCT
GTGTGCACGAACCCCCCGTTCAGCCCGACCGCTGCGCCTTATCCGGTAACTATCGTCTTGAGTCCAACCC
GGTAAGACACGACTTATCGCCACTGGCAGCAGCCACTGGTAACAGGATTAGCAGAGCGAGGTATGTAGGC
GGTGCTACAGAGTTCTTGAAGTGGTGGCCTAACTACGGCTACACTAGAAGAACAGTATTTGGTATCTGCG
CTCTGCTGAAGCCAGTTACCTTCGGAAAAAGAGTTGGTAGCTCTTGATCCGGCAAACAAACCACCGCTGG
TAGCGGTGGTTTTTTTGTTTGCAAGCAGCAGATTACGCGCAGAAAAAAAGGATCTCAAGAAGATCCTTTG
ATCTTTTCTACGGGGTCTGACGCTCAGTGGAACGAAAACTCACGTTAAGGGATTTTGGTCATGAGATTAT
CAAAAAGGATCTTCACCTAGATCCTTTTAAATTAAAAATGAAGTTTTAAATCAATCTAAAGTATATATGA
GTAAACTTGGTCTGACAGTTACCAATGCTTAATCAGTGAGGCACCTATCTCAGCGATCTGTCTATTTCGT
TCATCCATAGTTGCCTGACTCCCCGTCGTGTAGATAACTACGATACGGGAGGGCTTACCATCTGGCCCCA
GTGCTGCAATGATACCGCGAGATCCACGCTCACCGGCTCCAGATTTATCAGCAATAAACCAGCCAGCCGG
AAGGGCCGAGCGCAGAAGTGGTCCTGCAACTTTATCCGCCTCCATCCAGTCTATTAATTGTTGCCGGGAA
GCTAGAGTAAGTAGTTCGCCAGTTAATAGTTTGCGCAACGTTGTTGCCATTGCTACAGGCATCGTGGTGT
CACGCTCGTCGTTTGGTATGGCTTCATTCAGCTCCGGTTCCCAACGATCAAGGCGAGTTACATGATCCCC
CATGTTGTGCAAAAAAGCGGTTAGCTCCTTCGGTCCTCCGATCGTTGTCAGAAGTAAGTTGGCCGCAGTG
TTATCACTCATGGTTATGGCAGCACTGCATAATTCTCTTACTGTCATGCCATCCGTAAGATGCTTTTCTG
TGACTGGTGAGTACTCAACCAAGTCATTCTGAGAATAGTGTATGCGGCGACCGAGTTGCTCTTGCCCGGC
GTCAATACGGGATAATACCGCGCCACATAGCAGAACTTTAAAAGTGCTCATCATTGGAAAACGTTCTTCG
GGGCGAAAACTCTCAAGGATCTTACCGCTGTTGAGATCCAGTTCGATGTAACCCACTCGTGCACCCAACT
GATCTTCAGCATCTTTTACTTTCACCAGCGTTTCTGGGTGAGCAAAAACAGGAAGGCAAAATGCCGCAAA
AAAGGGAATAAGGGCGACACGGAAATGTTGAATACTCATACTCTTCCTTTTTCAATATTATTGAAGCATT
TATCAGGGTTATTGTCTCATGAGCGGATACATATTTGAATGTATTTAGAAAAATAAACAAATAGGGGTTC
CGCGCACATTTCCCCGAAAAGTGCCACCTGACGTC
Features (pLannotate 1.2.2; 20 found; start..end, strand, type, name):
     28..80      -  misc_feature   bom (fragment): basis of mobility region from pBR322
    235..614     +  enhancer       CMV enhancer: human cytomegalovirus immediate early enhancer
    615..818     +  promoter       CMV promoter: human cytomegalovirus (CMV) immediate early promoter
    814..847     +  LTR            5' LTR (truncated) (fragment): truncated 5' long terminal repeat (LTR) from HIV-1
    863..881     +  promoter       T7 promoter: promoter for bacteriophage T7 RNA polymerase
    952..975     +  CDS            3xFLAG (fragment): three tandem FLAG® epitope tags
   1374..1485    +  polyA_signal   bGH poly(A) signal: bovine growth hormone polyadenylation signal
   1602..1623    +  promoter       SV40 promoter (fragment): SV40 enhancer and early promoter
   1644..2072    +  rep_origin     f1 ori (sequence partly withheld): f1 bacteriophage origin of replication; arrow indicates direction of (+) strand synthesis
   2077..2099    +  promoter       SV40 promoter (fragment): SV40 enhancer and early promoter
   2100..2291    +  promoter       SV40 promoter: SV40 early promoter
   2318..2416    +  CDS            ble (fragment): BLE_KLEPN - Experimental evidence at protein level: Swiss-Prot protein existence level 1. Binding protein with a strong affinity to the bleomycin family of antibiotics. Binds to CL990; an antimitotic-antibiotic compound. From Klebsiella pneumoniae.
   2411..2532    +  polyA_signal   SV40 poly(A) signal: SV40 polyadenylation signal
   2605..2621    -  protein_bind   lac operator: The lac repressor binds to the lac operator to inhibit transcription in E. coli. This inhibition can be relieved by adding lactose or isopropyl-β-D-thiogalactopyranoside (IPTG). lac repressor encoded by lacI
   2629..2659    -  promoter       lac promoter: promoter for the E. coli lac operon
   2674..2695    -  protein_bind   CAP binding site: CAP binding activates transcription in the presence of cAMP. E. coli catabolite activator protein
   2708..2800    -  CDS            lacI (fragment): lac repressor; lacI; The lac repressor binds to the lac operator to inhibit transcription in E. coli. This inhibition can be relieved by adding lactose or isopropyl-β-D-thiogalactopyranoside (IPTG).
   2983..3571    -  rep_origin     ori: high-copy-number ColE1/pMB1/pBR322/pUC origin of replication
   3742..4602    -  CDS            AmpR: β-lactamase; bla; confers resistance to ampicillin, carbenicillin, and related antibiotics
   4603..4707    -  promoter       AmpR promoter: bla
