[The description below was written by a language model from this plasmid's Addgene catalogue record and pLannotate feature annotations shown in this document.]
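Description:
pPD692 ZF55i is a mammalian expression plasmid for synthetic biology, built on pPD005, a pcDNA-derived backbone adapted for Golden Gate assembly. It is about 4.7 kb. In E. coli it is maintained at high copy through a ColE1/pUC-type origin and selected with ampicillin via the β-lactamase gene and its native promoter. An f1 origin is also present, along with leftover lac promoter/operator, CAP-site and lacI fragments typical of this vector lineage.

The payload is ZF55i, a synthetic coding sequence carrying an N-terminal 3xFLAG epitope for detection or immunoprecipitation, cloned between NheI and NotI sites that both remain intact. Transcription is driven constitutively by the human cytomegalovirus immediate-early enhancer and promoter and terminated by the bovine growth hormone polyadenylation signal. A T7 promoter sits just upstream of the open reading frame. The name suggests a zinc-finger-based protein, but the record gives no details of its domain composition or function, and the annotation software recognised only a short part of the FLAG tag within the insert region, leaving the rest of the coding sequence unannotated. The brief HIV-1 LTR match next to the CMV promoter is a small fragment, not a functional viral element.

Downstream, an SV40 early promoter is followed only by a short fragment of a bleomycin-resistance gene and the SV40 poly(A) signal. The annotation therefore does not show an intact mammalian selection marker, which would make the plasmid suited mainly to transient transfection. Its stated purpose is constitutive expression of ZF55i in mammalian cells.
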