Addgene plasmid #138782: pPD692 ZF55i
Purpose: Constitutive expression of ZF55i under the CMV promoter.
Depositing lab: Joshua Leonard. Depositing organization: Northwestern University.
Backbone
  Vector backbone: pPD005 pcDNA Golden Gate
  Vector type: Mammalian Expression, Synthetic Biology
Growth in bacteria
  Bacterial resistance: Ampicillin, 100 μg/mL
  Growth temperature: 37°C
  Growth strain: DH5alpha
  Copy number: High Copy
Gene/Insert
  Gene/Insert name: ZF55i
  Species: Synthetic
  Promoter: CMV
  Tag / fusion protein: 3xFlag (N terminal on insert)
  Cloning method: Restriction Enzyme; 5′ cloning site NheI (not destroyed); 3′ cloning site NotI (not destroyed)
  Sequencing primers: 5′ CGCAAATGGGCGGTAGGCGTG; 3′ TAGAAGGCACAGTCGAGG
Terms and licenses: Academic/Nonprofit Terms; Industry Terms: Not Available to Industry
Depositor comments: Leonard Lab plasmid reference number: L1319
How to cite: pPD692 ZF55i was a gift from Joshua Leonard (Addgene plasmid # 138782 ; http://n2t.net/addgene:138782 ; RRID:Addgene_138782)
