>Addgene plasmid #138782 | pPD692 ZF55i | depositor partial sequence | sequence record 268231 | ZF55i gene
ATGGATTATAAGGATCACGATGGCGACTACAAGGACCACGATATTGACTACAAAGACGATGACGATAAAA
TGGCTCCTAAGAAAAAGCGCAAAGTCGGTATCCATGGCGTTCCCGGATCCTCTGGCTCTTCAGGTACCGG
TGGAGCTAGACCCGGGGAGCGCCCCTTCCAGTGTCGCATTTGCATGCGGAACTTTTCGGATGAATCTACT
TTGAGAAGACATACCCGTACTCATACCGGTGAAAAACCGTTTCAGTGTCGGATCTGTATGCGAAATTTCT
CCATGAAACATCATTTGGGTAGACATCTACGTACGCACACCGGCGAGAAGCCATTCCAATGCCGAATATG
CATGCGCAACTTCAGTAGATCAGATCATTTGTCTTTGCACCTAAAAACCCACCTGAGAGGATCTTAA
